>Addgene plasmid #19233 | pBS Survivin | addgene partial sequence | sequence record 25027 | T3 5'-GCAATTAACCCTCACTAAAGG-3'
GGNCTCCCGCGGTGGCGGCCGCTCTAGAACTAGTGGATCCCCCGGGCTGCAGGAATTCGGCACGAGGCTG
GTTTGAAAAATGGCGGCCTATGCTGAAATGCTGCCCAAGGAATGGCTGGTCTACCTCGTCTCCACCCGCG
CCGCCACCTTCCGCAACTGGCCCTTCACCGAGGGCTGCGCCTGCACGCCCGAGCGGATGGCGGCGGCGGG
CTTCGTGCACTGCCCCAGCGAGAACAGCCCCGACGTGGTGCAGTGCTTCTTCTGCCTCAAGGAGCTGGAG
GGCTGGGAGCCCGACGACGACCCGCTGGAGGAACACAAAAAGCACTCCGCGGGCTGCGCTTTTGCCGCTC
TTCAGAAAGATCCCTCTAACCTGACGGTGCAGGAATTCTTGAAGCTGGATAAAAAGCGGACCAAAAACGT
AATTAAAAAAGCAATTTCTCAGAAGGAAACTGATATCGAAGATGTAGCCAAGGGCGTGCGGCACGCGATA
GAGAACATGGGCCCTTAGGTTCCTCTGGGTCTACGGTGTATGTGCTGTGACACTGCCACGCTGTCTCAAT
AACTGTTTCCTGGGACCACTTCTGCAATGGCCACGCCTGTGAGAAGCAAAACAGAGCTGAACTCTTCTTT
ACTCACCTGAATCTGTCCGAGAAGTACCTGGGGTTTGGTGCATTGCATATATTGTCTTTTTCAGCAGGGA
TTCTTTTATTCTTCCTGTTACTTGTGGTTTTGTTTGTTCTTTCTTAAATTCTCTTTGGANACTCAGTTCT
TCCCNTTTGGAAATNCCNGGTANCCTGCTGCAAA
