[The description below was written by a language model from this plasmid's Addgene catalogue record.]
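Description:
pBS Survivin is a chicken (Gallus gallus) Survivin (BIRC5) cDNA fragment cloned into pBluescript, a roughly 3 kb high-copy phagemid cloning vector. It is propagated in standard E. coli cloning strains under ampicillin selection. Although catalogued as a bacterial expression vector, the backbone is a general-purpose cloning and in vitro transcription plasmid rather than a protein production system. The record includes no feature table, so elements such as the origin of replication, the f1 origin and the lacZα region can only be inferred from what pBluescript vectors generally carry.

The insert was placed between XhoI at the 5′ end and EcoRI at the 3′ end of the polylinker; whether either site survived cloning is not recorded. T3 and T7 primers are listed for sequencing from the 5′ and 3′ sides respectively, consistent with the pBluescript layout in which opposing T3 and T7 phage promoters flank the multiple cloning site. This layout allows sense or antisense RNA to be transcribed in vitro from linearised template. The depositor's comment labels the clone as a numbered "probe", and the associated study examined molecular subdomains of the perichondrium and periosteum and their influence on gene expression in the underlying chondrocytes. Together these suggest that the plasmid serves as a template for riboprobes to detect Survivin transcripts by in situ hybridisation in chick skeletal tissue. The record does not state the insert length, whether it covers the full coding sequence, or which polymerase yields the antisense strand.
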