Addgene plasmid #19233: pBS Survivin
Depositing lab: Cliff Tabin. Depositing organization: Harvard Medical School. Publication: Identification of unique molecular subdomains in the perichondrium and periosteum and their role in regulating gene expression in the underlying chondrocytes. Bandyopadhyay A, Kubilus JK, Crochiere ML, Linsenmayer TF, Tabin CJ. Dev Biol. 2008 Sep 1;321(1):162-74. doi: 10.1016/j.ydbio.2008.06.012. Epub 2008 Jun 16. PubMed 18602913.
Backbone
  Vector backbone: pBluescript
  Backbone manufacturer: Stratagene
  Backbone size w/o insert (bp): 3000
  Vector type: Bacterial Expression
Growth in bacteria
  Bacterial resistance: Ampicillin, 100 μg/mL
  Growth temperature: 37°C
  Growth strain: DH5alpha
  Copy number: High Copy
Gene/Insert
  Gene/Insert name: Survivin
  Species: G. gallus (chicken)
  GenBank ID: FG356243
  Entrez Gene: BIRC5
  Cloning method: Restriction Enzyme; 5′ cloning site XhoI (unknown if destroyed); 3′ cloning site EcoRI (unknown if destroyed)
  Sequencing primers: 5′ T3; 3′ T7
Terms and licenses: Academic/Nonprofit Terms; Industry Terms: Not Available to Industry
Depositor comments: Probe 2_94
How to cite: pBS Survivin was a gift from Cliff Tabin (Addgene plasmid # 19233 ; http://n2t.net/addgene:19233 ; RRID:Addgene_19233)
